Addgene plasmid #213381: SUCNR1-DuET
Purpose: The DuET construct encodes the named human GPCR engineered with a cleaved hemagglutinin signal peptide, a 5' FLAG and a 3' 1D4 epitope tag optimized for expression in mammalian cells and proteomics studies.
Depositing lab: Thomas Sakmar. Depositing organization: Rockefeller University. Publication: Multiplexed selectivity screening of anti-GPCR antibodies. Dahl L, Kotliar IB, Bendes A, Dodig-Crnkovic T, Fromm S, Elofsson A, Uhlen M, Sakmar TP, Schwenk JM. Sci Adv. 2023 May 3;9(18):eadf9297. doi: 10.1126/sciadv.adf9297. Epub 2023 May 3. PubMed 37134173.
Backbone
  Vector backbone: pcDNA 3.1 (+)
  Vector type: Mammalian Expression
Growth in bacteria
  Bacterial resistance: Ampicillin, 100 μg/mL
  Growth temperature: 37°C
  Growth strain: DH5alpha
  Copy number: High Copy
Gene/Insert
  Gene/Insert name: SUCNR1 (alt names: Succinate receptor 1; GPR91, SUCR1)
  Species: H. sapiens (human)
  Entrez Gene: SUCNR1 (a.k.a. GPR91)
  Promoter: CMV, T7
  Tag / fusion protein: FLAG (N terminal on insert); 1D4 (C terminal on insert)
  Cloning method: Gibson Cloning
Terms and licenses: Academic/Nonprofit Terms; Industry Terms: Not Available to Industry
Depositor comments: Class: A, Family: Succinate. Ensembl ID: ENSG00000198829, Uniprot ID: Q9BXA5
How to cite: SUCNR1-DuET was a gift from Thomas Sakmar (Addgene plasmid # 213381 ; http://n2t.net/addgene:213381 ; RRID:Addgene_213381)
