[The description below was written by a language model from this plasmid's Addgene catalogue record and pLannotate feature annotations shown in this document.]
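Description:
SUCNR1-DuET is a mammalian expression plasmid built on the pcDNA 3.1 (+) backbone that encodes human succinate receptor 1 (SUCNR1, also known as GPR91), a class A G protein-coupled receptor. It is maintained in E. coli at high copy through a ColE1/pUC-type origin and selected with ampicillin via the β-lactamase gene. An f1 origin is also present. For selection in mammalian cells, the backbone carries a neomycin/kanamycin phosphotransferase gene driven by the SV40 enhancer/early promoter and terminated by an SV40 polyadenylation signal. Several short annotated fragments (lacI, ble, bom, a truncated HIV-1 LTR, and lac promoter/operator elements) appear to be backbone remnants or partial sequence matches rather than functional parts of the design.

The expression cassette places the receptor coding sequence downstream of the CMV immediate-early enhancer and promoter, with a bovine growth hormone polyadenylation signal at the 3' end. A T7 promoter lies between the CMV promoter and the open reading frame and could support in vitro transcription. According to the record, the receptor is engineered in the "DuET" format: a cleavable hemagglutinin signal peptide at the N terminus, followed by a FLAG epitope, then SUCNR1, and a C-terminal 1D4 epitope. The feature table detects the FLAG sequence (as a fragment match to 3xFLAG) just upstream of the SUCNR1 coding region. The signal peptide and 1D4 tag are not separately annotated, but there is unannotated space flanking the receptor where they would sit. The dual tags allow detection or capture of the receptor from either end. The construct is intended for GPCR expression in mammalian cells and proteomics studies, and the associated work concerns multiplexed selectivity screening of anti-GPCR antibodies.
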