Features (pLannotate 1.2.2; 21 found; start..end, strand, type, name):
    187..208     +  promoter       SV40 promoter (fragment): SV40 enhancer and early promoter
    229..657     +  rep_origin     f1 ori (sequence partly withheld): f1 bacteriophage origin of replication; arrow indicates direction of (+) strand synthesis
    671..1000    +  promoter       SV40 promoter: SV40 enhancer and early promoter
   1067..1858    +  CDS            neo: KKA2_KLEPN - Also known as kan, nptII. Experimental evidence at protein level: Swiss-Prot protein existence level 1. Resistance to kanamycin, neomycin, paromomycin, ribostamycin, butirosin and gentamicin B. From Klebsiella pneumoniae.
   1882..2040    +  CDS            ble (fragment): BLE_KLEPN - Experimental evidence at protein level: Swiss-Prot protein existence level 1. Binding protein with a strong affinity to the bleomycin family of antibiotics. Binds to CL990; an antimitotic-antibiotic compound. From Klebsiella pneumoniae.
   2035..2156    +  polyA_signal   SV40 poly(A) signal: SV40 polyadenylation signal
   2229..2245    -  protein_bind   lac operator: The lac repressor binds to the lac operator to inhibit transcription in E. coli. This inhibition can be relieved by adding lactose or isopropyl-β-D-thiogalactopyranoside (IPTG). lac repressor encoded by lacI
   2253..2283    -  promoter       lac promoter: promoter for the E. coli lac operon
   2298..2319    -  protein_bind   CAP binding site: CAP binding activates transcription in the presence of cAMP. E. coli catabolite activator protein
   2332..2424    -  CDS            lacI (fragment): lac repressor; lacI; The lac repressor binds to the lac operator to inhibit transcription in E. coli. This inhibition can be relieved by adding lactose or isopropyl-β-D-thiogalactopyranoside (IPTG).
   2607..3195    -  rep_origin     ori: high-copy-number ColE1/pMB1/pBR322/pUC origin of replication
   3366..4226    -  CDS            AmpR: β-lactamase; bla; confers resistance to ampicillin, carbenicillin, and related antibiotics
   4227..4331    -  promoter       AmpR promoter: bla
   4390..4442    -  misc_feature   bom (fragment): basis of mobility region from pBR322
   4597..4976    +  enhancer       CMV enhancer: human cytomegalovirus immediate early enhancer
   4977..5180    +  promoter       CMV promoter: human cytomegalovirus (CMV) immediate early promoter
   5176..5209    +  LTR            5' LTR (truncated) (fragment): truncated 5' long terminal repeat (LTR) from HIV-1
   5225..5243    +  promoter       T7 promoter: promoter for bacteriophage T7 RNA polymerase
   5336..5356    +  CDS            3xFLAG (fragment): three tandem FLAG® epitope tags
   5369..6370    +  CDS            SUCNR1: SUCR1_HUMAN - Also known as GPR91. Experimental evidence at protein level: Swiss-Prot protein existence level 1. Receptor for succinate. From Homo sapiens (Human).
   6501..183     +  polyA_signal   bGH poly(A) signal (across the origin): bovine growth hormone polyadenylation signal
>Addgene plasmid #213381 | SUCNR1-DuET | addgene full sequence | sequence record 430736 | Addgene NGS Result
CCGTGCCTTCCTTGACCCTGGAAGGTGCCACTCCCACTGTCCTTTCCTAATAAAATGAGGAAATTGCATC
GCATTGTCTGAGTAGGTGTCATTCTATTCTGGGGGGTGGGGTGGGGCAGGACAGCAAGGGGGAGGATTGG
GAAGACAATAGCAGGCATGCTGGGGATGCGGTGGGCTCTATGGCTTCTGAGGCGGAAAGAACCAGCTGGG
GCTCTAGGGGGTATCCCC
[124 nt withheld, positions 229-352]
C
[91 nt withheld, positions 354-444]
A
[49 nt withheld, positions 446-494]
CCTTTGACGTTGGAGTCCACGTTCTTT
[37 nt withheld, positions 522-558]
ACCCTATCTCGGTCTATTCTTTTGATTTATAAGGGATTTTGCCGATTTCGGCCTATTGGTTAAAAAATGA
GCTGATTTAACAAAAATTTAACGCGAATTAATTCTGTGGAATGTGTGTCAGTTAGGGTGTGGAAAGTCCC
CAGGCTCCCCAGCAGGCAGAAGTATGCAAAGCATGCATCTCAATTAGTCAGCAACCAGGTGTGGAAAGTC
CCCAGGCTCCCCAGCAGGCAGAAGTATGCAAAGCATGCATCTCAATTAGTCAGCAACCATAGTCCCGCCC
CTAACTCCGCCCATCCCGCCCCTAACTCCGCCCAGTTCCGCCCATTCTCCGCCCCATGGCTGACTAATTT
TTTTTATTTATGCAGAGGCCGAGGCCGCCTCTGCCTCTGAGCTATTCCAGAAGTAGTGAGGAGGCTTTTT
TGGAGGCCTAGGCTTTTGCAAAAAGCTCCCGGGAGCTTGTATATCCATTTTCGGATCTGATCAAGAGACA
GGATGAGGATCGTTTCGCATGATTGAACAAGATGGATTGCACGCAGGTTCTCCGGCCGCTTGGGTGGAGA
GGCTATTCGGCTATGACTGGGCACAACAGACAATCGGCTGCTCTGATGCCGCCGTGTTCCGGCTGTCAGC
GCAGGGGCGCCCGGTTCTTTTTGTCAAGACCGACCTGTCCGGTGCCCTGAATGAACTGCAGGACGAGGCA
GCGCGGCTATCGTGGCTGGCCACGACGGGCGTTCCTTGCGCAGCTGTGCTCGACGTTGTCACTGAAGCGG
GAAGGGACTGGCTGCTATTGGGCGAAGTGCCGGGGCAGGATCTCCTGTCATCTCACCTTGCTCCTGCCGA
GAAAGTATCCATCATGGCTGATGCAATGCGGCGGCTGCATACGCTTGATCCGGCTACCTGCCCATTCGAC
CACCAAGCGAAACATCGCATCGAGCGAGCACGTACTCGGATGGAAGCCGGTCTTGTCGATCAGGATGATC
TGGACGAAGAGCATCAGGGGCTCGCGCCAGCCGAACTGTTCGCCAGGCTCAAGGCGCGCATGCCCGACGG
CGAGGATCTCGTCGTGACCCATGGCGATGCCTGCTTGCCGAATATCATGGTGGAAAATGGCCGCTTTTCT
GGATTCATCGACTGTGGCCGGCTGGGTGTGGCGGACCGCTATCAGGACATAGCGTTGGCTACCCGTGATA
TTGCTGAAGAGCTTGGCGGCGAATGGGCTGACCGCTTCCTCGTGCTTTACGGTATCGCCGCTCCCGATTC
GCAGCGCATCGCCTTCTATCGCCTTCTTGACGAGTTCTTCTGAGCGGGACTCTGGGGTTCGAAATGACCG
ACCAAGCGACGCCCAACCTGCCATCACGAGATTTCGATTCCACCGCCGCCTTCTATGAAAGGTTGGGCTT
CGGAATCGTTTTCCGGGACGCCGGCTGGATGATCCTCCAGCGCGGGGATCTCATGCTGGAGTTCTTCGCC
CACCCCAACTTGTTTATTGCAGCTTATAATGGTTACAAATAAAGCAATAGCATCACAAATTTCACAAATA
AAGCATTTTTTTCACTGCATTCTAGTTGTGGTTTGTCCAAACTCATCAATGTATCTTATCATGTCTGTAT
ACCGTCGACCTCTAGCTAGAGCTTGGCGTAATCATGGTCATAGCTGTTTCCTGTGTGAAATTGTTATCCG
CTCACAATTCCACACAACATACGAGCCGGAAGCATAAAGTGTAAAGCCTGGGGTGCCTAATGAGTGAGCT
AACTCACATTAATTGCGTTGCGCTCACTGCCCGCTTTCCAGTCGGGAAACCTGTCGTGCCAGCTGCATTA
ATGAATCGGCCAACGCGCGGGGAGAGGCGGTTTGCGTATTGGGCGCTCTTCCGCTTCCTCGCTCACTGAC
TCGCTGCGCTCGGTCGTTCGGCTGCGGCGAGCGGTATCAGCTCACTCAAAGGCGGTAATACGGTTATCCA
CAGAATCAGGGGATAACGCAGGAAAGAACATGTGAGCAAAAGGCCAGCAAAAGGCCAGGAACCGTAAAAA
GGCCGCGTTGCTGGCGTTTTTCCATAGGCTCCGCCCCCCTGACGAGCATCACAAAAATCGACGCTCAAGT
CAGAGGTGGCGAAACCCGACAGGACTATAAAGATACCAGGCGTTTCCCCCTGGAAGCTCCCTCGTGCGCT
CTCCTGTTCCGACCCTGCCGCTTACCGGATACCTGTCCGCCTTTCTCCCTTCGGGAAGCGTGGCGCTTTC
TCATAGCTCACGCTGTAGGTATCTCAGTTCGGTGTAGGTCGTTCGCTCCAAGCTGGGCTGTGTGCACGAA
CCCCCCGTTCAGCCCGACCGCTGCGCCTTATCCGGTAACTATCGTCTTGAGTCCAACCCGGTAAGACACG
ACTTATCGCCACTGGCAGCAGCCACTGGTAACAGGATTAGCAGAGCGAGGTATGTAGGCGGTGCTACAGA
GTTCTTGAAGTGGTGGCCTAACTACGGCTACACTAGAAGAACGGTATTTGGTATCTGCGCTCTGCTGAAG
CCAGTTACCTTCGGAAAAAGAGTTGGTAGCTCTTGATCCGGCAAACAAACCACCGCTGGTAGCGGTGGTT
TTTTTGTTTGCAAGCAGCAGATTACGCGCAGAAAAAAAGGATCTCAAGAAGATCCTTTGATCTTTTCTAC
GGGGTCTGACGCTCAGTGGAACGAAAACTCACGTTAAGGGATTTTGGTCATGAGATTATCAAAAAGGATC
TTCACCTAGATCCTTTTAAATTAAAAATGAAGTTTTAAATCAATCTAAAGTATATATGAGTAAACTTGGT
CTGACAGTTACCAATGCTTAATCAGTGAGGCACCTATCTCAGCGATCTGTCTATTTCGTTCATCCATAGT
TGCCTGACTCCCCGTCGTGTAGATAACTACGATACGGGAGGGCTTACCATCTGGCCCCAGTGCTGCAATG
ATACCGCGAGACCCACGCTCACCGGCTCCAGATTTATCAGCAATAAACCAGCCAGCCGGAAGGGCCGAGC
GCAGAAGTGGTCCTGCAACTTTATCCGCCTCCATCCAGTCTATTAATTGTTGCCGGGAAGCTAGAGTAAG
TAGTTCGCCAGTTAATAGTTTGCGCAACGTTGTTGCCATTGCTACAGGCATCGTGGTGTCACGCTCGTCG
TTTGGTATGGCTTCATTCAGCTCCGGTTCCCAACGATCAAGGCGAGTTACATGATCCCCCATGTTGTGCA
AAAAAGCGGTTAGCTCCTTCGGTCCTCCGATCGTTGTCAGAAGTAAGTTGGCCGCAGTGTTATCACTCAT
GGTTATGGCAGCACTGCATAATTCTCTTACTGTCATGCCATCCGTAAGATGCTTTTCTGTGACTGGTGAG
TACTCAACCAAGTCATTCTGAGAATAGTGTATGCGGCGACCGAGTTGCTCTTGCCCGGCGTCAATACGGG
ATAATACCGCGCCACATAGCAGAACTTTAAAAGTGCTCATCATTGGAAAACGTTCTTCGGGGCGAAAACT
CTCAAGGATCTTACCGCTGTTGAGATCCAGTTCGATGTAACCCACTCGTGCACCCAACTGATCTTCAGCA
TCTTTTACTTTCACCAGCGTTTCTGGGTGAGCAAAAACAGGAAGGCAAAATGCCGCAAAAAAGGGAATAA
GGGCGACACGGAAATGTTGAATACTCATACTCTTCCTTTTTCAATATTATTGAAGCATTTATCAGGGTTA
TTGTCTCATGAGCGGATACATATTTGAATGTATTTAGAAAAATAAACAAATAGGGGTTCCGCGCACATTT
CCCCGAAAAGTGCCACCTGACGTCGACGGATCGGGAGATCTCCCGATCCCCTATGGTGCACTCTCAGTAC
AATCTGCTCTGATGCCGCATAGTTAAGCCAGTATCTGCTCCCTGCTTGTGTGTTGGAGGTCGCTGAGTAG
TGCGCGAGCAAAATTTAAGCTACAACAAGGCAAGGCTTGACCGACATTTGCATGAAGAATCTGCTTAGGG
TTAGGCGTTTTGCGCTGCTTCGCGATGTACGGGCCAGATATACGCGTTGACATTGATTATTGACTAGTTA
TTAATAGTAATCAATTACGGGGTCATTAGTTCATAGCCCATATATGGAGTTCCGCGTTACATAACTTACG
GTAAATGGCCCGCCTGGCTGACCGCCCAACGACCCCCGCCCATTGACGTCAATAATGACGTATGTTCCCA
TAGTAACGCCAATAGGGACTTTCCATTGACGTCAATGGGTGGAGTATTTACGGTAAACTGCCCACTTGGC
AGTACATCAAGTGTATCATATGCCAAGTACGCCCCCTATTGACGTCAATGACGGTAAATGGCCCGCCTGG
CATTATGCCCAGTACATGACCTTATGGGACTTTCCTACTTGGCAGTACATCTACGTATTAGTCATCGCTA
TTACCATGGTGATGCGGTTTTGGCAGTACATCAATGGGCGTGGATAGCGGTTTGACTCACGGGGATTTCC
AAGTCTCCACCCCATTGACGTCAATGGGAGTTTGTTTTGGCACCAAAATCAACGGGACTTTCCAAAATGT
CGTAACAACTCCGCCCCATTGACGCAAATGGGCGGTAGGCGTGTACGGTGGGAGGTCTATATAAGCAGAG
CTCTCTGGCTAACTAGAGAACCCACTGCTTACTGGCTTATCGAAATTAATACGACTCACTATAGGGAGAC
CCAAGCTGGCTAGCGTTTAAACTTAAGCTTAGCGCCACCATGAAGACGATCATCGCCCTGAGCTACATCT
TCTGCCTGGTATTCGCCGACTACAAGGACGATGATGACGCCAGCATCGATATGCTGGGAATTATGGCCTG
GAATGCCACCTGTAAGAATTGGCTGGCTGCAGAGGCTGCCCTGGAAAAATATTACCTGTCCATTTTCTAT
GGGATCGAGTTTGTAGTGGGTGTTCTGGGTAATACTATTGTGGTGTACGGATACATCTTCTCCCTGAAAA
ATTGGAATTCTTCTAATATTTATCTGTTCAATCTTTCCGTGTCCGATCTGGCTTTCCTGTGCACCTTGCC
GATGCTCATCAGATCATATGCCAATGGGAATTGGATCTATGGCGACGTCCTCTGTATCTCCAATAGATAC
GTCCTGCACGCCAACCTGTATACCTCAATTTTGTTCTTGACGTTCATAAGTATCGACCGCTACCTCATCA
TAAAGTACCCCTTTCGCGAACACCTGCTTCAGAAAAAAGAATTTGCCATTCTCATTAGCTTGGCTATCTG
GGTTCTTGTGACCCTTGAACTCCTCCCGATTCTGCCCCTCATCAACCCCGTGATCACAGATAATGGCACT
ACCTGTAACGACTTTGCTTCCAGTGGGGACCCGAATTACAATCTGATCTACAGTATGTGTCTCACACTCC
TCGGATTTCTGATTCCTCTGTTCGTGATGTGTTTCTTTTATTACAAGATAGCTCTGTTTTTGAAGCAGAG
AAACAGACAGGTGGCTACCGCTCTCCCACTGGAGAAGCCACTGAACCTGGTCATCATGGCGGTTGTGATC
TTCTCTGTTCTTTTTACTCCATACCACGTGATGAGAAACGTCAGGATAGCCAGTCGGCTGGGCTCATGGA
AGCAGTACCAATGCACCCAGGTGGTGATAAACAGCTTCTATATTGTTACTCGGCCACTGGCTTTCCTGAA
TTCTGTTATCAACCCTGTGTTCTATTTTCTGCTGGGCGACCACTTTAGGGATATGCTGATGAACCAGTTG
CGGCACAATTTTAAGTCCCTGACATCCTTTTCCCGGTGGGCCCACGAACTGCTCCTGTCTTTTAGGGAGA
AGATCGATACCGGTGGACGCACCGGTGAATTCGATGAGGCCAGCACCACCGTGTCTAAGACCGAGACTTC
TCAGGTGGCCCCTGCCTAACTCGAGTCTAGAGGGCCCGTTTAAACCCGCTGATCAGCCTCGACTGTGCCT
TCTAGTTGCCAGCCATCTGTTGTTTGCCCCTCCC
